Addgene plasmid #157836: G1397 DddAtox-C–dSpCas9
Purpose: expresses split DddAtox-Cas9 construct in mammalian cells
Depositing lab: David Liu. Depositing organization: Broad Institute. Publication: A bacterial cytidine deaminase toxin enables CRISPR-free mitochondrial base editing. Mok BY, de Moraes MH, Zeng J, Bosch DE, Kotrys AV, Raguram A, Hsu F, Radey MC, Peterson SB, Mootha VK, Mougous JD, Liu DR. Nature. 2020 Jul 8. pii: 10.1038/s41586-020-2477-4. doi: 10.1038/s41586-020-2477-4. PubMed 32641830.
Backbone
  Vector backbone: pCMV
  Vector type: CRISPR
Growth in bacteria
  Bacterial resistance: Ampicillin, 100 μg/mL
  Growth temperature: 37°C
  Growth strain: Mach1
  Copy number: Unknown
Gene/Insert
  Gene/Insert name: bpNLS–G1397 DddAtox-C–dSpCas9–UGI–UGI–bpNLS
Terms and licenses: Academic/Nonprofit Terms; Industry Terms: Not Available to Industry
How to cite: G1397 DddAtox-C–dSpCas9 was a gift from David Liu (Addgene plasmid # 157836 ; http://n2t.net/addgene:157836 ; RRID:Addgene_157836)
