[The description below was written by a language model from this plasmid's Addgene catalogue record and pLannotate feature annotations shown in this document.]
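Description:
G1397 DddAtox-C–dSpCas9 is a mammalian expression plasmid of about 8.4 kb built on a pCMV backbone and catalogued as a CRISPR vector. It is propagated in E. coli through a high-copy ColE1/pUC-type origin and selected with ampicillin via the β-lactamase gene and its native promoter. Residual lac promoter/operator, CAP site, lacI, SV40 promoter, MCS and bom fragments are backbone remnants with no evident role in the payload.

The expression cassette is driven by the human CMV immediate-early enhancer and promoter and terminated by the bovine growth hormone polyadenylation signal; a T7 promoter sits just downstream of CMV and could support in vitro transcription. According to the catalogue entry, the open reading frame encodes bpNLS–G1397 DddAtox-C–dSpCas9–UGI–UGI–bpNLS: the C-terminal half of the bacterial double-stranded-DNA cytidine deaminase toxin domain DddAtox, split at position G1397, fused to catalytically inactive Streptococcus pyogenes Cas9, followed by two copies of the phage PBS2 uracil glycosylase inhibitor and flanked by bipartite nuclear localization signals. The automated feature table annotates dCas9 as two contiguous segments and detects only one UGI. It does not label the DddAtox fragment, the second UGI or the NLS sequences, although unannotated stretches before Cas9 and between Cas9 and the annotated UGI are consistent with their presence.

Splitting DddAtox yields halves that are inactive alone, so deaminase activity should be restored only when this half is brought next to its partner N-terminal half on DNA. The UGI copies block uracil excision and so help preserve C-to-U edits. No guide RNA cassette is annotated. The plasmid is used to express this split DddAtox–Cas9 fusion in mammalian cells.
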