Features (pLannotate 1.2.2; 17 found; start..end, strand, type, name):
    132..335     +  promoter       CMV promoter: human cytomegalovirus (CMV) immediate early promoter
    377..395     +  promoter       T7 promoter: promoter for bacteriophage T7 RNA polymerase
    652..2253    +  CDS            dCas9(N): N-terminal portion of catalytically inactive Streptococcus pyogenes dCas9 carrying the D10A mutation (Zetsche et al., 2015)
   2254..4748    +  CDS            Cas9(C) (fragment): C-terminal portion of Streptococcus pyogenes Cas9 (Zetsche et al., 2015)
   5062..5310    +  CDS            UGI: UNGI_BPPB2 - Experimental evidence at protein level: Swiss-Prot protein existence level 1. This protein binds specifically and reversibly to the host uracil-DNA glycosylase, preventing removal of uracil residues from PBS2 DNA by the host uracil-excision repair system. From Bacillus phage PBS2 (Bacteriophage PBS2).
   5428..5652    +  polyA_signal   bGH poly(A) signal: bovine growth hormone polyadenylation signal
   5656..5677    +  promoter       SV40 promoter (fragment): SV40 enhancer and early promoter
   5682..5698    +  misc_feature   MCS (fragment): pBluescript multiple cloning site
   5747..5763    -  protein_bind   lac operator: The lac repressor binds to the lac operator to inhibit transcription in E. coli. This inhibition can be relieved by adding lactose or isopropyl-β-D-thiogalactopyranoside (IPTG). lac repressor encoded by lacI
   5771..5801    -  promoter       lac promoter: promoter for the E. coli lac operon
   5816..5837    -  protein_bind   CAP binding site: CAP binding activates transcription in the presence of cAMP. E. coli catabolite activator protein
   5850..5942    -  CDS            lacI (fragment): lac repressor; lacI; The lac repressor binds to the lac operator to inhibit transcription in E. coli. This inhibition can be relieved by adding lactose or isopropyl-β-D-thiogalactopyranoside (IPTG).
   6125..6713    -  rep_origin     ori: high-copy-number ColE1/pMB1/pBR322/pUC origin of replication
   6884..7744    -  CDS            AmpR: β-lactamase; bla; confers resistance to ampicillin, carbenicillin, and related antibiotics
   7745..7849    -  promoter       AmpR promoter: bla
   7920..7964    -  misc_feature   bom (fragment): basis of mobility region from pBR322
   8119..131     +  enhancer       CMV enhancer (across the origin): human cytomegalovirus immediate early enhancer
>Addgene plasmid #157836 | G1397 DddAtox-C–dSpCas9 | addgene full sequence | sequence record 307639 | Addgene NGS Result
ATATGCCAAGTACGCCCCCTATTGACGTCAATGACGGTAAATGGCCCGCCTGGCATTATGCCCAGTACAT
GACCTTATGGGACTTTCCTACTTGGCAGTACATCTACGTATTAGTCATCGCTATTACCATGGTGATGCGG
TTTTGGCAGTACATCAATGGGCGTGGATAGCGGTTTGACTCACGGGGATTTCCAAGTCTCCACCCCATTG
ACGTCAATGGGAGTTTGTTTTGGCACCAAAATCAACGGGACTTTCCAAAATGTCGTAACAACTCCGCCCC
ATTGACGCAAATGGGCGGTAGGCGTGTACGGTGGGAGGTCTATATAAGCAGAGCTGGTTTAGTGAACCGT
CAGATCCGCTAGAGATCCGCGGCCGCTAATACGACTCACTATAGGGAGAGCCGCCACCATGAAACGGACA
GCCGACGGAAGCGAGTTCGAGTCACCAAAGAAGAAGCGGAAAGTCGCCATTCCAGTGAAGCGCGGCGCTA
CCGGTGAAACCAAAGTGTTTACCGGTAACAGCAACAGCCCGAAGAGCCCGACCAAAGGCGGTTGCTCTGG
AGGATCTAGCGGAGGATCCTCTGGCAGCGAGACACCAGGAACAAGCGAGTCAGCAACACCAGAGAGCAGT
GGCGGCAGCAGCGGCGGCAGCGACAAGAAGTACAGCATCGGCCTGGCCATCGGCACCAACTCTGTGGGCT
GGGCCGTGATCACCGACGAGTACAAGGTGCCCAGCAAGAAATTCAAGGTGCTGGGCAACACCGACCGGCA
CAGCATCAAGAAGAACCTGATCGGAGCCCTGCTGTTCGACAGCGGCGAAACAGCCGAGGCCACCCGGCTG
AAGAGAACCGCCAGAAGAAGATACACCAGACGGAAGAACCGGATCTGCTATCTGCAAGAGATCTTCAGCA
ACGAGATGGCCAAGGTGGACGACAGCTTCTTCCACAGACTGGAAGAGTCCTTCCTGGTGGAAGAGGATAA
GAAGCACGAGCGGCACCCCATCTTCGGCAACATCGTGGACGAGGTGGCCTACCACGAGAAGTACCCCACC
ATCTACCACCTGAGAAAGAAACTGGTGGACAGCACCGACAAGGCCGACCTGCGGCTGATCTATCTGGCCC
TGGCCCACATGATCAAGTTCCGGGGCCACTTCCTGATCGAGGGCGACCTGAACCCCGACAACAGCGACGT
GGACAAGCTGTTCATCCAGCTGGTGCAGACCTACAACCAGCTGTTCGAGGAAAACCCCATCAACGCCAGC
GGCGTGGACGCCAAGGCCATCCTGTCTGCCAGACTGAGCAAGAGCAGACGGCTGGAAAATCTGATCGCCC
AGCTGCCCGGCGAGAAGAAGAATGGCCTGTTCGGAAACCTGATTGCCCTGAGCCTGGGCCTGACCCCCAA
CTTCAAGAGCAACTTCGACCTGGCCGAGGATGCCAAACTGCAGCTGAGCAAGGACACCTACGACGACGAC
CTGGACAACCTGCTGGCCCAGATCGGCGACCAGTACGCCGACCTGTTTCTGGCCGCCAAGAACCTGTCCG
ACGCCATCCTGCTGAGCGACATCCTGAGAGTGAACACCGAGATCACCAAGGCCCCCCTGAGCGCCTCTAT
GATCAAGAGATACGACGAGCACCACCAGGACCTGACCCTGCTGAAAGCTCTCGTGCGGCAGCAGCTGCCT
GAGAAGTACAAAGAGATTTTCTTCGACCAGAGCAAGAACGGCTACGCCGGCTACATTGACGGCGGAGCCA
GCCAGGAAGAGTTCTACAAGTTCATCAAGCCCATCCTGGAAAAGATGGACGGCACCGAGGAACTGCTCGT
GAAGCTGAACAGAGAGGACCTGCTGCGGAAGCAGCGGACCTTCGACAACGGCAGCATCCCCCACCAGATC
CACCTGGGAGAGCTGCACGCCATTCTGCGGCGGCAGGAAGATTTTTACCCATTCCTGAAGGACAACCGGG
AAAAGATCGAGAAGATCCTGACCTTCCGCATCCCCTACTACGTGGGCCCTCTGGCCAGGGGAAACAGCAG
ATTCGCCTGGATGACCAGAAAGAGCGAGGAAACCATCACCCCCTGGAACTTCGAGGAAGTGGTGGACAAG
GGCGCTTCCGCCCAGAGCTTCATCGAGCGGATGACCAACTTCGATAAGAACCTGCCCAACGAGAAGGTGC
TGCCCAAGCACAGCCTGCTGTACGAGTACTTCACCGTGTATAACGAGCTGACCAAAGTGAAATACGTGAC
CGAGGGAATGAGAAAGCCCGCCTTCCTGAGCGGCGAGCAGAAAAAGGCCATCGTGGACCTGCTGTTCAAG
ACCAACCGGAAAGTGACCGTGAAGCAGCTGAAAGAGGACTACTTCAAGAAAATCGAGTGCTTCGACTCCG
TGGAAATCTCCGGCGTGGAAGATCGGTTCAACGCCTCCCTGGGCACATACCACGATCTGCTGAAAATTAT
CAAGGACAAGGACTTCCTGGACAATGAGGAAAACGAGGACATTCTGGAAGATATCGTGCTGACCCTGACA
CTGTTTGAGGACAGAGAGATGATCGAGGAACGGCTGAAAACCTATGCCCACCTGTTCGACGACAAAGTGA
TGAAGCAGCTGAAGCGGCGGAGATACACCGGCTGGGGCAGGCTGAGCCGGAAGCTGATCAACGGCATCCG
GGACAAGCAGTCCGGCAAGACAATCCTGGATTTCCTGAAGTCCGACGGCTTCGCCAACAGAAACTTCATG
CAGCTGATCCACGACGACAGCCTGACCTTTAAAGAGGACATCCAGAAAGCCCAGGTGTCCGGCCAGGGCG
ATAGCCTGCACGAGCACATTGCCAATCTGGCCGGCAGCCCCGCCATTAAGAAGGGCATCCTGCAGACAGT
GAAGGTGGTGGACGAGCTCGTGAAAGTGATGGGCCGGCACAAGCCCGAGAACATCGTGATCGAAATGGCC
AGAGAGAACCAGACCACCCAGAAGGGACAGAAGAACAGCCGCGAGAGAATGAAGCGGATCGAAGAGGGCA
TCAAAGAGCTGGGCAGCCAGATCCTGAAAGAACACCCCGTGGAAAACACCCAGCTGCAGAACGAGAAGCT
GTACCTGTACTACCTGCAGAATGGGCGGGATATGTACGTGGACCAGGAACTGGACATCAACCGGCTGTCC
GACTACGATGTGGACGCTATCGTGCCTCAGAGCTTTCTGAAGGACGACTCCATCGACAACAAGGTGCTGA
CCAGAAGCGACAAGAACCGGGGCAAGAGCGACAACGTGCCCTCCGAAGAGGTCGTGAAGAAGATGAAGAA
CTACTGGCGGCAGCTGCTGAACGCCAAGCTGATTACCCAGAGAAAGTTCGACAATCTGACCAAGGCCGAG
AGAGGCGGCCTGAGCGAACTGGATAAGGCCGGCTTCATCAAGAGACAGCTGGTGGAAACCCGGCAGATCA
CAAAGCACGTGGCACAGATCCTGGACTCCCGGATGAACACTAAGTACGACGAGAATGACAAGCTGATCCG
GGAAGTGAAAGTGATCACCCTGAAGTCCAAGCTGGTGTCCGATTTCCGGAAGGATTTCCAGTTTTACAAA
GTGCGCGAGATCAACAACTACCACCACGCCCACGACGCCTACCTGAACGCCGTCGTGGGAACCGCCCTGA
TCAAAAAGTACCCTAAGCTGGAAAGCGAGTTCGTGTACGGCGACTACAAGGTGTACGACGTGCGGAAGAT
GATCGCCAAGAGCGAGCAGGAAATCGGCAAGGCTACCGCCAAGTACTTCTTCTACAGCAACATCATGAAC
TTTTTCAAGACCGAGATTACCCTGGCCAACGGCGAGATCCGGAAGCGGCCTCTGATCGAGACAAACGGCG
AAACCGGGGAGATCGTGTGGGATAAGGGCCGGGATTTTGCCACCGTGCGGAAAGTGCTGAGCATGCCCCA
AGTGAATATCGTGAAAAAGACCGAGGTGCAGACAGGCGGCTTCAGCAAAGAGTCTATCCTGCCCAAGAGG
AACAGCGATAAGCTGATCGCCAGAAAGAAGGACTGGGACCCTAAGAAGTACGGCGGCTTCGACAGCCCCA
CCGTGGCCTATTCTGTGCTGGTGGTGGCCAAAGTGGAAAAGGGCAAGTCCAAGAAACTGAAGAGTGTGAA
AGAGCTGCTGGGGATCACCATCATGGAAAGAAGCAGCTTCGAGAAGAATCCCATCGACTTTCTGGAAGCC
AAGGGCTACAAAGAAGTGAAAAAGGACCTGATCATCAAGCTGCCTAAGTACTCCCTGTTCGAGCTGGAAA
ACGGCCGGAAGAGAATGCTGGCCTCTGCCGGCGAACTGCAGAAGGGAAACGAACTGGCCCTGCCCTCCAA
ATATGTGAACTTCCTGTACCTGGCCAGCCACTATGAGAAGCTGAAGGGCTCCCCCGAGGATAATGAGCAG
AAACAGCTGTTTGTGGAACAGCACAAGCACTACCTGGACGAGATCATCGAGCAGATCAGCGAGTTCTCCA
AGAGAGTGATCCTGGCCGACGCTAATCTGGACAAAGTGCTGTCCGCCTACAACAAGCACCGGGATAAGCC
CATCAGAGAGCAGGCCGAGAATATCATCCACCTGTTTACCCTGACCAATCTGGGAGCCCCTGCCGCCTTC
AAGTACTTTGACACCACCATCGACCGGAAGAGGTACACCAGCACCAAAGAGGTGCTGGACGCCACCCTGA
TCCACCAGAGCATCACCGGCCTGTACGAGACACGGATCGACCTGTCTCAGCTGGGAGGTGACAGCGGCGG
GAGCGGCGGGAGCGGGGGGAGCACTAATCTGAGCGACATCATTGAGAAGGAGACTGGGAAACAGCTGGTC
ATTCAGGAGTCCATCCTGATGCTGCCTGAGGAGGTGGAGGAAGTGATCGGCAACAAGCCAGAGTCTGACA
TCCTGGTGCACACCGCCTACGACGAGTCCACAGATGAGAATGTGATGCTGCTGACCTCTGACGCCCCCGA
GTATAAGCCTTGGGCCCTGGTCATCCAGGATTCTAACGGCGAGAATAAGATCAAGATGCTGAGCGGAGGA
TCCGGAGGATCTGGAGGCAGCACCAACCTGTCTGACATCATCGAGAAGGAGACAGGCAAGCAGCTGGTCA
TCCAGGAGAGCATCCTGATGCTGCCCGAAGAAGTCGAAGAAGTGATCGGAAACAAGCCTGAGAGCGATAT
CCTGGTCCATACCGCCTACGACGAGAGTACCGACGAAAATGTGATGCTGCTGACATCCGACGCCCCAGAG
TATAAGCCCTGGGCTCTGGTCATCCAGGATTCCAACGGAGAGAACAAAATCAAAATGCTGTCTGGCGGCT
CAAAAAGAACCGCCGACGGCAGCGAATTCGAGCCCAAGAAGAAGAGGAAAGTCTAACCGGTCATCATCAC
CATCACCATTGAGTTTAAACCCGCTGATCAGCCTCGACTGTGCCTTCTAGTTGCCAGCCATCTGTTGTTT
GCCCCTCCCCCGTGCCTTCCTTGACCCTGGAAGGTGCCACTCCCACTGTCCTTTCCTAATAAAATGAGGA
AATTGCATCGCATTGTCTGAGTAGGTGTCATTCTATTCTGGGGGGTGGGGTGGGGCAGGACAGCAAGGGG
GAGGATTGGGAAGACAATAGCAGGCATGCTGGGGATGCGGTGGGCTCTATGGCTTCTGAGGCGAAAAGAA
CCAGCTGGGGCTCGATACCGTCGACCTCTAGCTAGAGCTTGGCGTAATCATGGTCATAGCTGTTTCCTGT
GTGAAATTGTTATCCGCTCACAATTCCACACAACATACGAGCCGGAAGCATAAAGTGTAAAGCCTAGGGT
GCCTAATGAGTGAGCTAACTCACATTAATTGCGTTGCGCTCACTGCCCGCTTTCCAGTCGGGAAACCTGT
CGTGCCAGCTGCATTAATGAATCGGCCAACGCGCGGGGAGAGGCGGTTTGCGTATTGGGCGCTCTTCCGC
TTCCTCGCTCACTGACTCGCTGCGCTCGGTCGTTCGGCTGCGGCGAGCGGTATCAGCTCACTCAAAGGCG
GTAATACGGTTATCCACAGAATCAGGGGATAACGCAGGAAAGAACATGTGAGCAAAAGGCCAGCAAAAGG
CCAGGAACCGTAAAAAGGCCGCGTTGCTGGCGTTTTTCCATAGGCTCCGCCCCCCTGACGAGCATCACAA
AAATCGACGCTCAAGTCAGAGGTGGCGAAACCCGACAGGACTATAAAGATACCAGGCGTTTCCCCCTGGA
AGCTCCCTCGTGCGCTCTCCTGTTCCGACCCTGCCGCTTACCGGATACCTGTCCGCCTTTCTCCCTTCGG
GAAGCGTGGCGCTTTCTCATAGCTCACGCTGTAGGTATCTCAGTTCGGTGTAGGTCGTTCGCTCCAAGCT
GGGCTGTGTGCACGAACCCCCCGTTCAGCCCGACCGCTGCGCCTTATCCGGTAACTATCGTCTTGAGTCC
AACCCGGTAAGACACGACTTATCGCCACTGGCAGCAGCCACTGGTAACAGGATTAGCAGAGCGAGGTATG
TAGGCGGTGCTACAGAGTTCTTGAAGTGGTGGCCTAACTACGGCTACACTAGAAGAACAGTATTTGGTAT
CTGCGCTCTGCTGAAGCCAGTTACCTTCGGAAAAAGAGTTGGTAGCTCTTGATCCGGCAAACAAACCACC
GCTGGTAGCGGTGGTTTTTTTGTTTGCAAGCAGCAGATTACGCGCAGAAAAAAAGGATCTCAAGAAGATC
CTTTGATCTTTTCTACGGGGTCTGACACTCAGTGGAACGAAAACTCACGTTAAGGGATTTTGGTCATGAG
ATTATCAAAAAGGATCTTCACCTAGATCCTTTTAAATTAAAAATGAAGTTTTAAATCAATCTAAAGTATA
TATGAGTAAACTTGGTCTGACAGTTACCAATGCTTAATCAGTGAGGCACCTATCTCAGCGATCTGTCTAT
TTCGTTCATCCATAGTTGCCTGACTCCCCGTCGTGTAGATAACTACGATACGGGAGGGCTTACCATCTGG
CCCCAGTGCTGCAATGATACCGCGAGACCCACGCTCACCGGCTCCAGATTTATCAGCAATAAACCAGCCA
GCCGGAAGGGCCGAGCGCAGAAGTGGTCCTGCAACTTTATCCGCCTCCATCCAGTCTATTAATTGTTGCC
GGGAAGCTAGAGTAAGTAGTTCGCCAGTTAATAGTTTGCGCAACGTTGTTGCCATTGCTACAGGCATCGT
GGTGTCACGCTCGTCGTTTGGTATGGCTTCATTCAGCTCCGGTTCCCAACGATCAAGGCGAGTTACATGA
TCCCCCATGTTGTGCAAAAAAGCGGTTAGCTCCTTCGGTCCTCCGATCGTTGTCAGAAGTAAGTTGGCCG
CAGTGTTATCACTCATGGTTATGGCAGCACTGCATAATTCTCTTACTGTCATGCCATCCGTAAGATGCTT
TTCTGTGACTGGTGAGTACTCAACCAAGTCATTCTGAGAATAGTGTATGCGGCGACCGAGTTGCTCTTGC
CCGGCGTCAATACGGGATAATACCGCGCCACATAGCAGAACTTTAAAAGTGCTCATCATTGGAAAACGTT
CTTCGGGGCGAAAACTCTCAAGGATCTTACCGCTGTTGAGATCCAGTTCGATGTAACCCACTCGTGCACC
CAACTGATCTTCAGCATCTTTTACTTTCACCAGCGTTTCTGGGTGAGCAAAAACAGGAAGGCAAAATGCC
GCAAAAAAGGGAATAAGGGCGACACGGAAATGTTGAATACTCATACTCTTCCTTTTTCAATATTATTGAA
GCATTTATCAGGGTTATTGTCTCATGAGCGGATACATATTTGAATGTATTTAGAAAAATAAACAAATAGG
GGTTCCGCGCACATTTCCCCGAAAAGTGCCACCTGACGTCGACGGATCGGGAGATCGATCTCCCGATCCC
CTAGGGTCGACTCTCAGTACAATCTGCTCTGATGCCGCATAGTTAAGCCAGTATCTGCTCCCTGCTTGTG
TGTTGGAGGTCGCTGAGTAGTGCGCGAGCAAAATTTAAGCTACAACAAGGCAAGGCTTGACCGACAATTG
CATGAAGAATCTGCTTAGGGTTAGGCGTTTTGCGCTGCTTCGCGATGTACGGGCCAGATATACGCGTTGA
CATTGATTATTGACTAGTTATTAATAGTAATCAATTACGGGGTCATTAGTTCATAGCCCATATATGGAGT
TCCGCGTTACATAACTTACGGTAAATGGCCCGCCTGGCTGACCGCCCAACGACCCCCGCCCATTGACGTC
AATAATGACGTATGTTCCCATAGTAACGCCAATAGGGACTTTCCATTGACGTCAATGGGTGGAGTATTTA
CGGTAAACTGCCCACTTGGCAGTACATCAAGTGTATC
